Addgene plasmid #65942: pTMR-S02-NAC
Purpose: No-Aptamer Control for TMR Riboswitch S02 with luciferase gene
Depositing lab: Justin Gallivan. Depositing organization: Emory University.
Backbone
  Vector backbone: pUC19
  Backbone size w/o insert (bp): 3000
  Vector type: Bacterial Expression
Growth in bacteria
  Bacterial resistance: Ampicillin, 100 μg/mL
  Growth temperature: 37°C
  Growth strain: Top10
  Copy number: High Copy
Gene/Insert
  Gene/Insert name: luciferase
  Species: Synthetic
  Insert size (bp): 1800
Terms and licenses: Academic/Nonprofit Terms; Industry Terms: Not Available to Industry
How to cite: pTMR-S02-NAC was a gift from Justin Gallivan (Addgene plasmid # 65942 ; http://n2t.net/addgene:65942 ; RRID:Addgene_65942)
