[The description below was written by a language model from this plasmid's Addgene catalogue record.]
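Description:
pTMR-S02-NAC is a bacterial expression plasmid built on the pUC19 backbone (about 3 kb without insert) and carrying a luciferase reporter gene of roughly 1.8 kb, listed as synthetic in origin. As a pUC19 derivative it is a high-copy plasmid maintained in E. coli and selected with ampicillin. pUC-type vectors normally achieve this through a mutated pMB1/ColE1-family origin and a beta-lactamase gene. No feature table accompanies this record, so the exact arrangement of these elements cannot be confirmed from the information given.

The plasmid is the no-aptamer control ("NAC") for a synthetic riboswitch designated S02 that responds to TMR, presumably the dye tetramethylrhodamine, although the record does not expand the abbreviation. In a synthetic riboswitch reporter, a ligand-binding RNA aptamer is typically placed in the 5' untranslated region of the reporter, so that ligand binding changes the RNA structure and alters expression, often by affecting access to the ribosome binding site. A version lacking the aptamer keeps the luciferase reporter but removes the ligand-sensing domain. Any change in luciferase signal seen on adding ligand to this control can therefore be attributed to nonspecific effects on the cells, on expression or on the assay, rather than to riboswitch function. It is intended to be used alongside the matching aptamer-containing S02 construct.

The record does not state the promoter driving luciferase, the type of luciferase, the sequence context left in place of the aptamer, or any tags or other regulatory elements.
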