>Addgene plasmid #65942 | pTMR-S02-NAC | depositor partial sequence | sequence record 112113 | riboswitch region
AAGATTCGTTAAGGAGGTCCATATG
