>Addgene plasmid #65942 | pTMR-S02-NAC | addgene partial sequence | sequence record 115964 | M13-Rev 5'-CAGGAAACAGCTATGACC-3'
GGTGTGCGGTTACAATTTGGACTTTCCGCCCTTCTTGGCCTTTATGAGGATCTCTCTGATTTTTCTTGCG
TCGAGTTTTCCGGTAAGACCTTTCGGTACTTCGTCCACAAACACAACTCCTCCGCGCAACTTTTTCGCGG
TTGTTACTTGACTGGCGACGTAATCCACGATCTCTTTTTCCGTCATCGTCTTTCCGTGCTCCAAAACAAC
AACGGCGGCGGGAAGTTCACCGGCGTCATCGTCGGGAAGACCTGCCACGCCCGCGTCGAAGATGTTGGGG
TGTTGTAACAATATCGATTCCAATTCAGCGGGGGCCACCTGATATCCTTTGTATTTAATTAAAGACTTCA
AGCGGTCAACTATGAAGAAGTGTTCGTCTTCGTCCCAGTAAGCTATGTCTCCAGAATGTAGCCATCCATC
CTTGTCAATCAAGGCGTTGGTCGCTTCCGGATTGTTTACATAACCGGACATAATCATAGGTCCTCTGACA
CATAATTCGCCTCTCTGATTAACGCCCAGCGTTTTCCCGGTATCCAGATCCACAACCTTCGCTTCAAAAA
ATGGAACAACTTTACCGACCGCGCCCGGTTTATCATCCCCCTCGGGTGTAATCAGAATAGCTGATGTAGT
CTCAGTGAGCCCATATCCTTGTCGTATCCCTGGAAGATGGAAGCGTTTTGCAACCGCTTCCCCGACTTCT
TTCGAAAGAGGTGCGCCCCCAGAAGCAATTTCGTGTAAATTAGATAAATCGTATTTGTCAATCAGAGTGC
TTTTGGCGAAGAATGAAAATAGGGTTGGTACTAGCAACGCACTTTGAATTTTGTAATCCTGAAGGGATCG
TAAAACAGCTCTTCTTCAAATCTATACATTAAGACGACTCGAAATCCACATATCAAATATCCGAGTGTAG
TAAAACATTCCAAAACCGTGATGGAATGGAACAACACTTAAAAATCGCAGTAATCCGGAATGATTTGATT
GCCAAAAATAAGAATCTCTGGGCATGCGAGAATCTGAACGCAGGCAGTTCTATGCGAAAGGGCCACACCC
CTNAAGGTAAACCCAGTAAAATCC
