>Addgene plasmid #65942 | pTMR-S02-NAC | addgene partial sequence | sequence record 116898 | M13-F20 5'-TGTAAAACGACGGCCAGT-3'
ATTCCCGTACCGGATCGCGACTGGCGAGAGCCAGGTAACGAATCGATCCAAGATTCGTTAAGGAGGTCCA
TATGGAAGACGCCAAAAACATAAAGAAAGGCCCGGCGCCATTCTATCCTCTAGAGGATGGAACCGCTGGA
GAGCAACTGCATAAGGCTATGAAGAGATACGCCCTGGTTCCTGGAACAATTGCTTTTACAGATGCACATA
TCGAGGTGAACATCACGTACGCGGAATACTTCGAAATGTCCGTTCGGTTGGCAGAAGCTATGAAACGATA
TGGGCTGAATACAAATCACAGAATCGTCGTATGCAGTGAAAACTCTCTTCAATTCTTTATGCCGGTGTTG
GGCGCGTTATTTATCGGAGTTGCAGTTGCGCCCGCGAACGACATTTATAATGAACGTGAATTGCTCAACA
GTATGAACATTTCGCAGCCTACCGTAGTGTTTGTTTCCAAAAAGGGGTTGCAAAAAATTTTGAACGTGCA
AAAAAAATTACCAATAATCCAGAAAATTATTATCATGGATTCTAAAACGGATTACCAGGGATTTCAGTCG
ATGTACACGTTCGTCACATCTCATCTACCTCCCGGTTTTAATGAATACGATTTTGTACCAGAGTCCTTTG
ATCGTGACAAAACAATTGCACTGATAATGAATTCCTCTGGATCTACTGGGTTACCTAAGGGTGTGGCCCT
TCCGCATAGAACTGCCTGCGTCAGATTCTCGCATGCCAGAGATCCTATTTTTGGCAATCAAATCATTCCG
GATACTGCGATTTTAAGTGTTGTTCCATTCCATCACGGTTTTGGAATGTTTACTACACTCGGATATTTGA
TATGTGGGATTTCGAGTCGTCTTTATGTATAGAATTTTGAAGGAAGAGCTGGTTTT
